Addgene plasmid #57868: mKO2-CytERM-N-17
Purpose: Localization: Endoplasmic Reticulum, Excitation: 551, Emission: 565
Depositing lab: Michael Davidson. Depositing organization: Florida State University, Tallahassee.
Backbone
  Vector backbone: mKO2-N1
  Backbone size w/o insert (bp): 4750
  Vector type: Mammalian Expression
  Selectable markers: Neomycin (select with G418)
Growth in bacteria
  Bacterial resistance: Kanamycin, 50 μg/mL
  Growth temperature: 37°C
  Growth strain: DH5alpha
  Copy number: High Copy
Gene/Insert
  Gene/Insert name: CytERM (alt names: Cytochrome p450; AAA31436.1)
  Promoter: CMV
  Tag / fusion protein: mKO2 (C terminal on backbone)
  Cloning method: Unknown
  Sequencing primers: 5′ CMV-F; 3′ SV40pA-R
Terms and licenses: Academic/Nonprofit Terms; Industry Terms: Not Available to Industry
Depositor comments: Cytochrome p450 . Excitation = 551; Emission = 565
How to cite: mKO2-CytERM-N-17 was a gift from Michael Davidson (Addgene plasmid # 57868 ; http://n2t.net/addgene:57868 ; RRID:Addgene_57868)
