[The description below was written by a language model from this plasmid's Addgene catalogue record.]
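Description:
mKO2-CytERM-N-17 is a mammalian expression plasmid built on the mKO2-N1 backbone (about 4.75 kb without the insert), a vector in which a gene of interest is placed upstream of the fluorescent protein so that the fluorophore ends up at the C terminus of the fusion. It is maintained in E. coli as a high-copy plasmid under kanamycin selection, and it carries a neomycin resistance marker that allows G418 selection of transfected mammalian cells. No feature table accompanies the record, so the specific replication origins and polyadenylation elements are not itemised, although the listed 3′ sequencing primer implies an SV40 polyadenylation signal downstream of the expression cassette.

The insert is CytERM, a sequence derived from cytochrome P450 that targets the fusion to the endoplasmic reticulum. The record does not state the source species or the extent of the cytochrome P450 fragment used. Expression is driven by the CMV promoter, a strong constitutive promoter in most mammalian cell lines, and the CytERM sequence is fused in frame to mKO2, a monomeric orange fluorescent protein with recorded excitation and emission maxima of 551 nm and 565 nm. The "N-17" in the name probably denotes the fusion orientation and the length of the linker between the two parts, but the record does not explain it.

The construct serves as an organelle marker. Transfecting it into cultured mammalian cells labels the endoplasmic reticulum in the orange channel for live- or fixed-cell fluorescence microscopy, either alone or in combination with spectrally distinct markers of other compartments.
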