>Addgene plasmid #57868 | mKO2-CytERM-N-17 | depositor partial sequence | sequence record 89020 | insert sequence
TCTATATAAGCAGAGCTGGTTTAGTGAACCGTCAGATCCGCTAGCGCTACCGGACTCAGATCTGGTACCC
CTTGCAGCTTCCAGTTGTCAGGAAGAGAAGGCTCCCATGGATCCTGTGGTGGTGCTGGGGCTCTGTCTCT
CCTGTTTGCTTCTCCTTTCACTCTGGAAACAGAGCTATGGGGGAGGGAAGCTTCGAATTCTGCAGTCGAC
GGTACCGCGGGCCCGGGATCCACCGGTCGCCACCATGGTGAGTGTGATTAAACCAGAGATGAAGATGAGG
TACTACATGGACGGCTCCGTCAATGGGCATGAGTTCACAATTGAAGGTGAAGGCACAGGCAGACCTTACG
AGGGACATCAAGAGATGACACTACGCGTCACAATGGCCGAGGGCGGGCCAATGCCTTTCGCGTTTGACTT
AGTGTCACACGTGTTCTGTTACGGCCACAGAGTATTTACTAAATATCCAGAAGAGATACCAGACTATTTC
AAACAAGCATTTCCTGAAGGCCTGTCATGGGAAAGGTCGTTGGAGTTCGAAGATGGTGGGTCCGCTTCAG
TCAGTGCGCATATAAGCCTTAGAGGAAACACCTTCTACCACAAATCCAAATTTACTGGGGTTAACTTTCC
TGCCGATGGTCCTATCATGCAAAACCAAAGTGTTGATTGGGAGCCATCAACCGAGAAAATTACTGCCAGC
GACGGAGTTCTGAAGGGTGATGTTACGATGTACCTAAAACTTGAAGGAGGCGGCAATCACAAATGCCAAA
TGAAGACTACTTACAAGGCGGCAAAAGAGATTCTTGAAATGCCAGGAGACCATTACATCGGCCATCGCCT
CGTCAGGAAAACCGAAGGCAACATTACTGAGCAGGTAGAAGATGCAGTAGCTCATAGCTAAGCGGCCGCG
ACTCTAGATCATAATCAGCCATACCACATTGTAGAAATTTCCC
