>Addgene plasmid #57868 | mKO2-CytERM-N-17 | addgene partial sequence | sequence record 116819 | CMV-F 5'-CGCAAATGGGCGGTAGGCGTG-3'
GTGAACCGTCAGATCCGCTAGCGCTACCGGACTCAGATCTGGTACCCCTTGCAGCTTCCAGTTGTCAGGA
AGAGAAGGCTCCCATGGATCCTGTGGTGGTGCTGGGGCTCTGTCTCTCCTGTTTGCTTCTCCTTTCACTC
TGGAAACAGAGCTATGGGGGAGGGAAGCTTCGAATTCTGCAGTCGACGGTACCGCGGGCCCGGGATCCAC
CGGTCGCCACCATGGTGAGTGTGATTAAACCAGAGATGAAGATGAGGTACTACATGGACGGCTCCGTCAA
TGGGCATGAGTTCACAATTGAAGGTGAAGGCACAGGCAGACCTTACGAGGGACATCAAGAGATGACACTA
CGCGTCACAATGGCCGAGGGCGGGCCAATGCCTTTCGCGTTTGACTTAGTGTCACACGTGTTCTGTTACG
GCCACAGAGTATTTACTAAATATCCAGAAGAGATACCAGACTATTTCAAACAAGCATTTCCTGAAGGCCT
GTCATGGGAAAGGTCGTTGGAGTTCGAAGATGGTGGGTCCGCTTCAGTCAGTGCGCATATAAGCCTTAGA
GGAAACACCTTCTACCACAAATCCAAATTTACTGGGGTTAACTTTCCTGCCGATGGTCCTATCATGCAAA
ACCAAAGTGTTGATTGGGAGCCATCAACCGAGAAAATTACTGCCAGCGACGGAGTTCTGAAGGGTGATGT
TACGATGTACCTAAAACTTGAAGGAGGCGGCAATCACAAATGCCAAATGAAGACTACTTACAAGGCGGCA
AAAGAGATTCTT
